Addgene plasmid #211126: pBiT3.1-N_TBL1XR1:1-514
Purpose: Mammalian expression of full-length human TBL1XR1. N-terminal HiBiT tag.
Depositing lab: Cheryl Arrowsmith. Depositing organization: University of Toronto. Publication: A Target Class Ligandability Evaluation of WD40 Repeat-Containing Proteins. Ackloo S, Li F, Szewczyk M, Seitova A, Loppnau P, Zeng H, Xu J, Ahmad S, Arnautova YA, Baghaie AJ, Beldar S, Bolotokova A, Centrella PA, Chau I, Clark MA, Cuozzo JW, Dehghani-Tafti S, Disch JS, Dong A, Dumas A, Feng JA, Ghiabi P, Gibson E, Gilmer J, Goldman B, Green SR, Guie MA, Guilinger JP, Harms N, Herasymenko O, Houliston S, Hutchinson A, Kearnes S, Keefe AD, Kimani SW, Kramer T, Kutera M, Kwak HA, Lento C, Li Y, Liu J, Loup J, Machado RAC, Mulhern CJ, Perveen S, Righetto GL, Riley P, Shrestha S, Sigel EA, Silva M, Sintchak MD, Slakman BL, Taylor RD, Thompson J, Torng W, Underkoffler C, von Rechenberg M, Walsh RT, Watson I, Wilson DJ, Wolf E, Yadav M, Yazdi AK, Zhang J, Zhang Y, Santhakumar V, Edwards AM, Barsyte-Lovejoy D, Schapira M, Brown PJ, Halabelian L, Arrowsmith CH. J Med Chem. 2025 Jan 23;68(2):1092-1112. doi: 10.1021/acs.jmedchem.4c02010. Epub 2024 Nov 4. PubMed 39495097.
Backbone
  Vector backbone: pBiT3.1-N
  Backbone manufacturer: Promega
  Vector type: Mammalian Expression
  Selectable markers: Neomycin (select with G418)
Growth in bacteria
  Bacterial resistance: Kanamycin, 50 μg/mL
  Growth temperature: 37°C
  Growth strain: DH5alpha
  Copy number: High Copy
Gene/Insert
  Gene/Insert name: TBL1XR1:M1-K514
  Species: H. sapiens (human)
  Insert size (bp): 1542
  Mutation: wild type
  Entrez Gene: TBL1XR1 (a.k.a. C21, DC42, IRA1, MRD41, TBLR1)
  Promoter: CMV
  Tag / fusion protein: MVSGWRLFKKISGSSGGSSG (N terminal on insert)
  Cloning method: Ligation Independent Cloning
  Sequencing primers: 5′ T7; 3′ TTGCTCAGCGGTGGCAGCAG
Resource information
  A portion of this plasmid was derived from a plasmid made by: Mammalian Gene Collection (BC113421)
Terms and licenses: Academic/Nonprofit Terms; Industry Terms: Not Available to Industry
Depositor comments: 5' Cloning Site: Xho1 (not destroyed), 3' Cloning Site: Xba1 (not destroyed).
How to cite: pBiT3.1-N_TBL1XR1:1-514 was a gift from Cheryl Arrowsmith (Addgene plasmid # 211126 ; http://n2t.net/addgene:211126 ; RRID:Addgene_211126)
