[The description below was written by a language model from this plasmid's Addgene catalogue record and pLannotate feature annotations shown in this document.]
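Description:
pBiT3.1-N_TBL1XR1:1-514 is a mammalian expression plasmid built on Promega's pBiT3.1-N backbone, carrying full-length, wild-type human TBL1XR1 (residues M1 to K514, a 1,542 bp insert derived from a Mammalian Gene Collection clone) fused at its N terminus to the HiBiT peptide through a short glycine/serine linker. Expression is driven by the CMV immediate-early enhancer and promoter, followed by a chimeric β-globin/immunoglobulin intron that promotes efficient mRNA processing. A T7 promoter sits just upstream of the coding region and serves as the 5′ sequencing primer site. The transcript ends at an SV40 polyadenylation signal. The insert was introduced by ligation-independent cloning, and the flanking XhoI and XbaI sites remain intact.

The plasmid replicates in E. coli at high copy from a ColE1/pUC-type origin and is selected with kanamycin through the neo (nptII) gene, which the feature table shows behind the bacterial EM7 promoter, with a loxP site immediately upstream. The catalogue lists neomycin/G418 as the mammalian selectable marker. However, the annotated sequence also contains a blasticidin S deaminase cassette with an SV40 early promoter and a synthetic poly(A) signal, and it shows no obvious eukaryotic promoter directly ahead of neo, so the record is not fully consistent on mammalian selection.

HiBiT is a small peptide that complements the LgBiT fragment to reconstitute NanoLuc luciferase, allowing luminescent detection and quantification of the tagged protein. TBL1XR1 is a WD40-repeat, F-box-like component of the N-CoR corepressor complex. The construct was deposited with a study evaluating the ligandability of WD40-repeat proteins, which suggests use in cell-based assays of this target, although the record does not name a specific assay.
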