Features (pLannotate 1.2.2; 17 found; start..end, strand, type, name):
     24..105     -  polyA_signal   SV40 poly(A) signal: SV40 polyadenylation signal
    128..211     -  CDS            large T antigen (fragment): large T antigen from SV40 (simian virus 40)
    276..641     +  enhancer       CMV enhancer: human cytomegalovirus immediate early enhancer
    643..842     +  promoter       CMV promoter: human cytomegalovirus (CMV) immediate early promoter
    981..1113    +  intron         chimeric intron: chimera between introns from human β-globin and immunoglobulin heavy chain genes
   1157..1175    +  promoter       T7 promoter: promoter for bacteriophage T7 RNA polymerase
   1250..2791    +  CDS            TBL1XR1: TBL1R_HUMAN - Also known as IRA1, TBLR1. Experimental evidence at protein level: Swiss-Prot protein existence level 1. F-box-like protein involved in the recruitment of the ubiquitin/19S proteasome complex to nuclear receptor-regulated transcription units. Plays an essential role in transcription activation mediated by nuclear receptors. Probably acts as integral component of the N-Cor corepressor complex that mediates the recruitment of the 19S proteasome complex, leading to the subsequent proteasomal degradation of N-Cor complex, thereby allowing cofactor exchange, and transcription activati
   2822..2840    +  misc_feature   MCS (fragment): pUC18/19 multiple cloning site
   2889..3010    -  polyA_signal   SV40 poly(A) signal: SV40 polyadenylation signal
   3033..3101    -  CDS            large T antigen (fragment): large T antigen from SV40 (simian virus 40)
   3125..3158    +  protein_bind   loxP: Cre-mediated recombination occurs in the 8-bp core sequence (GCATACAT). Cre recombinase
   3168..3215    +  promoter       EM7 promoter: synthetic bacterial promoter&nbsp
   3247..4038    +  CDS            neo: KKA2_KLEPN - Also known as kan, nptII. Experimental evidence at protein level: Swiss-Prot protein existence level 1. Resistance to kanamycin, neomycin, paromomycin, ribostamycin, butirosin and gentamicin B. From Klebsiella pneumoniae.
   4199..4787    -  rep_origin     ori: high-copy-number ColE1/pMB1/pBR322/pUC origin of replication
   4913..4961    -  polyA_signal   poly(A) signal: synthetic polyadenylation signal
   4985..5383    -  CDS            BSD: blasticidin S deaminase; Aspergillus terreus BSD; confers resistance to blasticidin
   5414..5771    -  promoter       SV40 promoter: SV40 enhancer and early promoter
>Addgene plasmid #211126 | pBiT3.1-N_TBL1XR1:1-514 | addgene full sequence | sequence record 426009 | Addgene NGS Result
AAGACGCGTTAATTAAGACGTCGGCAGTGAAAAAAATGCTTTATTTGTGAAATTTGTGATGCTATTGCTT
TATTTGTAACCATTATAAGCTGCAATAAACAAGTTAACAACAACAATTGCATTCATTTTATGTTTCAGGT
TCAGGGGGAGGTGTGGGAGGTTTTTTAAAGCAAGTAAAACCTCTACAAATGTGGTATGGCTGATTATGAT
CCGCGGCCGCAATACGTCGACGTTATCAGCTGACTTCGTACGAGAGCCTAGGATTATGGCGCGCCACTAG
TTATTAATAGTAATCAATTACGGGGTCATTAGTTCATAGCCCATATATGGAGTTCCGCGTTACATAACTT
ACGGTAAATGGCCCGCCTGGCTGACCGCCCAACGACCCCCGCCCATTGACGTCAATAATGACGTATGTTC
CCATAGTAACGCCAATAGGGACTTTCCATTGACGTCAATGGGTGGAGTATTTACGGTAAACTGCCCACTT
GGCAGTACATCAAGTGTATCATATGCCAAGTCCGCCCCCTATTGACGTCAATGACGGTAAATGGCCCGCC
TGGCATTATGCCCAGTACATGACCTTACGGGACTTTCCTACTTGGCAGTACATCTACGTATTAGTCATCG
CTATTACCATGGTGATGCGGTTTTGGCAGTACACCAATGGGCGTGGATAGCGGTTTGACTCACGGGGATT
TCCAAGTCTCCACCCCATTGACGTCAATGGGAGTTTGTTTTGGCACCAAAATCAACGGGACTTTCCAAAA
TGTCGTAATAACCCCGCCCCGTTGACGCAAATGGGCGGTAGGCGTGTACGGTGGGAGGTCTATATAAGCA
GAGCTGGTTTAGTGAACCGTCAGATCACTAGAATCTTTATTGCGGTAGTTTATCACAGTTAAATTGCTAA
CGCAGTCAGTGCTTCTGACACAACAGTCTCGAACTTAAGCTGCAGAAGTTGGTCGTGAGGCACTGGGCAG
GTAAGTATCAAGGTTACAAGACAGGTTTAAGGAGACCAATAGAAACTGGGCTTGTCGAGACAGAGAAGAC
TCTTGCGTTTCTGATAGGCACCTATTGGTCTTACTGACATCCACTTTGCCTTTCTCTCCACAGGTGTCCA
CTCCCAGTTCAATTACAGCTCTTAAGGCTAGAGTATTAATACGACTCACTATAGGGGTTAGCGATCGCCA
TGGTGAGCGGCTGGCGGCTGTTCAAGAAGATTAGCGGGAGCTCCGGTGGCTCGAGCGGTATGAGTATAAG
CAGTGATGAGGTCAACTTCTTGGTATATAGATACTTGCAAGAGTCAGGATTTTCTCATTCAGCATTTACC
TTTGGTATAGAAAGCCATATCAGTCAGTCCAATATAAATGGTGCCCTCGTCCCACCCGCTGCATTGATTT
CTATCATCCAGAAAGGTCTACAGTATGTAGAAGCAGAAGTTAGTATTAATGAGGATGGTACCTTGTTTGA
TGGTCGACCAATAGAGTCTCTGTCCCTGATAGATGCCGTAATGCCTGATGTAGTACAAACAAGACAACAA
GCTTATAGAGATAAGCTTGCACAGCAACAGGCAGCAGCTGCTGCAGCTGCCGCAGCTGCAGCCAGCCAAC
AAGGATCTGCAAAAAATGGAGAAAACACAGCAAATGGGGAGGAGAATGGAGCACATACTATAGCAAATAA
TCATACTGATATGATGGAAGTGGATGGGGATGTTGAAATCCCTCCTAATAAAGCTGTTGTGTTGCGGGGC
CATGAATCTGAAGTTTTTATCTGTGCCTGGAACCCTGTTAGTGATCTCCTAGCATCAGGGTCTGGAGACT
CAACAGCAAGAATATGGAATCTTAGTGAGAACAGCACCAGTGGCTCTACACAGTTAGTACTTAGACATTG
TATACGAGAAGGAGGGCAAGATGTTCCAAGCAACAAGGATGTCACATCTCTAGATTGGAATAGTGAAGGT
ACACTTCTAGCAACTGGTTCCTATGATGGGTTTGCCAGAATATGGACTAAAGATGGTAACCTTGCTAGCA
CCTTAGGGCAGCATAAAGGCCCTATATTTGCATTAAAATGGAATAAGAAAGGAAATTTCATCCTAAGTGC
TGGAGTAGACAAGACTACAATTATTTGGGACGCACATACTGGTGAAGCCAAGCAACAGTTTCCTTTTCAT
TCAGCACCAGCATTGGATGTTGATTGGCAGAGCAACAACACCTTTGCTTCTTGTAGTACAGATATGTGCA
TTCATGTCTGTAAATTAGGACAAGACAGACCTATTAAAACATTCCAAGGACATACGAATGAAGTAAATGC
TATCAAATGGGACCCAACTGGCAATCTCTTGGCCTCCTGTTCTGACGACATGACTTTAAAGATATGGAGT
ATGAAACAAGACAATTGTGTCCATGATTTGCAAGCACATAATAAAGAAATTTATACTATCAAATGGAGTC
CAACAGGACCAGGGACTAATAATCCAAATGCCAACCTTATGTTAGCAAGTGCATCCTTTGATTCTACTGT
TAGGTTATGGGATGTAGACCGAGGGATATGCATCCATACTTTGACAAAACACCAAGAGCCTGTGTACAGT
GTAGCTTTCAGTCCTGATGGCAGGTATCTGGCAAGTGGTTCTTTTGACAAATGTGTACACATCTGGAACA
CGCAGACAGGTGCTCTAGTTCACAGCTATAGGGGAACAGGTGGAATATTTGAAGTTTGCTGGAATGCAGC
AGGAGACAAAGTTGGAGCCAGTGCATCAGATGGTTCAGTTTGTGTATTAGACCTTCGGAAATAATCTAGA
GGTCAAGCTTCGGGGGTTTAAACCTGCAGGCATGCAAGCTGATTTGGCTGCTGCCACCGCTGAGCAAGGC
CGCTTCGAGCAGACATGATAAGATACATTGATGAGTTTGGACAAACCACAACTAGAATGCAGTGAAAAAA
ATGCTTTATTTGTGAAATTTGTGATGCTATTGCTTTATTTGTAACCATTATAAGCTGCAATAAACAAGTT
AACAACAACAATTGCATTCATTTTATGTTTCAGGTTCAGGGGGAGATGTGGGAGGTTTTTTTAAGCAAGT
AAAACCTCTACAAATGTGGTAAAATCTTAATTAAGACTTCTAATATAACTTCGTATAGCATACATTATAC
GAAGTTATGGTTCCACTGTTGACAATTAATCATCGGCATAGTATATCGGCATAGTATAATACGACAAGGT
GAGGAACTAAACCCAGGAGGCAGATCATGATTGAACAAGATGGATTGCACGCAGGTTCTCCGGCCGCTTG
GGTGGAGAGGCTATTCGGCTATGACTGGGCACAACAGACAATCGGCTGCTCTGATGCCGCCGTGTTCCGG
CTGTCAGCGCAGGGGCGCCCGGTTCTTTTTGTCAAGACCGACCTGTCCGGTGCCCTGAATGAACTGCAGG
ACGAGGCAGCGCGGCTATCGTGGCTGGCCACGACGGGCGTTCCTTGCGCAGCTGTGCTCGACGTTGTCAC
TGAAGCGGGAAGGGACTGGCTGCTATTGGGCGAAGTGCCGGGGCAGGATCTCCTGTCATCTCACCTTGCT
CCTGCCGAGAAAGTATCCATCATGGCTGATGCAATGCGGCGGCTGCATACGCTTGATCCGGCTACCTGCC
CATTCGACCACCAAGCGAAACATCGCATCGAGCGAGCACGTACTCGGATGGAAGCCGGTCTTGTCGATCA
GGATGATCTGGACGAAGAGCATCAGGGGCTCGCGCCAGCCGAACTGTTCGCCAGGCTCAAGGCGCGCATG
CCCGACGGCGAGGATCTCGTCGTGACCCATGGCGATGCCTGCTTGCCGAATATCATGGTGGAAAATGGCC
GCTTTTCTGGATTCATCGACTGTGGCCGGCTGGGTGTGGCGGACCGCTATCAGGACATAGCGTTGGCTAC
CCGTGATATTGCTGAAGAGCTTGGCGGCGAATGGGCTGACCGCTTCCTCGTGCTTTACGGTATCGCCGCT
CCCGATTCGCAGCGCATCGCCTTCTATCGCCTTCTTGACGAGTTCTTCTGATTCGAAATGACCGACCAAG
CGACGCCCAACCGGTATCAGCTCACTCAAAGGCGGTAATACGGTTATCCACAGAATCAGGGGATAACGCA
GGAAAGAACATGTGAGCAAAAGGCCAGCAAAAGGCCAGGAACCGTAAAAAGGCCGCGTTGCTGGCGTTTT
TCCATAGGCTCCGCCCCCCTGACGAGCATCACAAAAATCGACGCTCAAGTCAGAGGTGGCGAAACCCGAC
AGGACTATAAAGATACCAGGCGTTTCCCCCTGGAAGCTCCCTCGTGCGCTCTCCTGTTCCGACCCTGCCG
CTTACCGGATACCTGTCCGCCTTTCTCCCTTCGGGAAGCGTGGCGCTTTCTCATAGCTCACGCTGTAGGT
ATCTCAGTTCGGTGTAGGTCGTTCGCTCCAAGCTGGGCTGTGTGCACGAACCCCCCGTTCAGCCCGACCG
CTGCGCCTTATCCGGTAACTATCGTCTTGAGTCCAACCCGGTAAGACACGACTTATCGCCACTGGCAGCA
GCCACTGGTAACAGGATTAGCAGAGCGAGGTATGTAGGCGGTGCTACAGAGTTCTTGAAGTGGTGGCCTA
ACTACGGCTACACTAGAAGGACAGTATTTGGTATCTGCGCTCTGCTGAAGCCAGTTACCTTCGGAAAAAG
AGTTGGTAGCTCTTGATCCGGCAAACAAACCACCGCTGGTAGCGGTGGTTTTTTTGTTTGCAAGCAGCAG
ATTACGCGCAGAAAAAAAGGATTTCAAGAAGATCCTTTGATCTTTTCTACGGGGTCTGACGCTCAGTGGA
ACGAAAACTCACGTTAAGGGATTTTGGTCATGAGATTATCAAAAAGGATCTTCACCTAGATCCTTTTATA
GTCCGGAATCGTCACACAAAAAACCAACACACAGATGTAATGAAAATAAAGATATTTTATTGCGGCCATC
GTGATGGCTAGAGTTTAGCCCTCCCACACATAACCAGAGGGCAGCAATTCACGAATCCCAACTGCCGTCG
GCTGTCCATCACTGTCCTTCACTATGGCTTTGATCCCAGGATGCAGATCGAGAAGCACCTGTCGGCACCG
TCCGCAGGGGCTCAAGATGCCCCTGTTCTCATTTCCGATCGCGACGATACAAGTCAGGTTGCCAGCTGCC
GCAGCAGCAGCAGTGCCCAGCACCACGAGTTCTGCACAAGGTCCCCCAGTAAAATGATATACATTGACAC
CAGTGAAGATGCGGCCGTCGCTAGAGAGAGCTGCGCTGGCGACGCTGTAGTCTTCAGAGATGGGGATGCT
GTTGATTGTAGCCGTTGCTCTTTCAATGAGGGTGGATTCTTCTTGAGACAAAGGCTTGGCCATGGTGGCG
CTAGTGTCAGAAGAATCGAGCTTTTTGCAAAAGCCTAGGCCTCCAAAAAAGCCTCCTCACTACTTCTGGA
ATAGCTCAGAGGCCGAGGCGGCCTCGGCCTCTGCATAAATAAAAAAAATTAGTCAGCCATGGGGCGGAGA
ATGGGCGGAACTGGGCGGAGTTAGGGGCGGGATGGGCGGAGTTAGGGGCGGGACTATGGTTGCTGACTAA
TTGAGATGCATGCTTTGCATACTTCTGCCTGCTGGGGAGCCTGGGGACTTTCCACACCTGGTTGCTGACT
AATTGAGATGCATGCTTTGCATACTTCTGCCTGCTGGGGAGCCTGGGGACTTTCCACACCCTAACTGACA
CACATTCCACAGCTGGTTCTTTCCGCCTCAGAAGGTACCTAACCAAGTTCCTCTTTCAGAGGTTATTTCA
GGCCATGGTGCTGCGC
