>Addgene plasmid #211126 | pBiT3.1-N_TBL1XR1:1-514 | depositor partial sequence | sequence record 411730 | Insert sequence
ATGAGTATAAGCAGTGATGAGGTCAACTTCTTGGTATATAGATACTTGCAAGAGTCAGGATTTTCTCATT
CAGCATTTACCTTTGGTATAGAAAGCCATATCAGTCAGTCCAATATAAATGGTGCCCTCGTCCCACCCGC
TGCATTGATTTCTATCATCCAGAAAGGTCTACAGTATGTAGAAGCAGAAGTTAGTATTAATGAGGATGGT
ACCTTGTTTGATGGTCGACCAATAGAGTCTCTGTCCCTGATAGATGCCGTAATGCCTGATGTAGTACAAA
CAAGACAACAAGCTTATAGAGATAAGCTTGCACAGCAACAGGCAGCAGCTGCTGCAGCTGCCGCAGCTGC
AGCCAGCCAACAAGGATCTGCAAAAAATGGAGAAAACACAGCAAATGGGGAGGAGAATGGAGCACATACT
ATAGCAAATAATCATACTGATATGATGGAAGTGGATGGGGATGTTGAAATCCCTCCTAATAAAGCTGTTG
TGTTGCGGGGCCATGAATCTGAAGTTTTTATCTGTGCCTGGAACCCTGTTAGTGATCTCCTAGCATCAGG
GTCTGGAGACTCAACAGCAAGAATATGGAATCTTAGTGAGAACAGCACCAGTGGCTCTACACAGTTAGTA
CTTAGACATTGTATACGAGAAGGAGGGCAAGATGTTCCAAGCAACAAGGATGTCACATCTCTAGATTGGA
ATAGTGAAGGTACACTTCTAGCAACTGGTTCCTATGATGGGTTTGCCAGAATATGGACTAAAGATGGTAA
CCTTGCTAGCACCTTAGGGCAGCATAAAGGCCCTATATTTGCATTAAAATGGAATAAGAAAGGAAATTTC
ATCCTAAGTGCTGGAGTAGACAAGACTACAATTATTTGGGACGCACATACTGGTGAAGCCAAGCAACAGT
TTCCTTTTCATTCAGCACCAGCATTGGATGTTGATTGGCAGAGCAACAACACCTTTGCTTCTTGTAGTAC
AGATATGTGCATTCATGTCTGTAAATTAGGACAAGACAGACCTATTAAAACATTCCAAGGACATACGAAT
GAAGTAAATGCTATCAAATGGGACCCAACTGGCAATCTCTTGGCCTCCTGTTCTGACGACATGACTTTAA
AGATATGGAGTATGAAACAAGACAATTGTGTCCATGATTTGCAAGCACATAATAAAGAAATTTATACTAT
CAAATGGAGTCCAACAGGACCAGGGACTAATAATCCAAATGCCAACCTTATGTTAGCAAGTGCATCCTTT
GATTCTACTGTTAGGTTATGGGATGTAGACCGAGGGATATGCATCCATACTTTGACAAAACACCAAGAGC
CTGTGTACAGTGTAGCTTTCAGTCCTGATGGCAGGTATCTGGCAAGTGGTTCTTTTGACAAATGTGTACA
CATCTGGAACACGCAGACAGGTGCTCTAGTTCACAGCTATAGGGGAACAGGTGGAATATTTGAAGTTTGC
TGGAATGCAGCAGGAGACAAAGTTGGAGCCAGTGCATCAGATGGTTCAGTTTGTGTATTAGACCTTCGGA
AA
